>Addgene plasmid #162235 | pHR_TRE3GS-->GssGFP-P2A-NLSIFP | addgene full sequence | sequence record 332213 | Addgene NGS Result
CCTTTGGGCCGCCTCCCCGCATCGATACCGTCGACCTCGAGGGAATTAATTCGAGCTCGGTACCTTTAAG
ACCAATGACTTACAAGGCAGCTGTAGATCTTAGCCACTTTTTAAAAGAAAAGGGGGGACTGGAAGGGCTA
ATTCACTCCCAACGAAGACAAGATCTGCTTTTTGCTTGTACTGGGTCTCTCTGGTTAGACCAGATCTGAG
CCTGGGAGCTCTCTGGCTAACTAGGGAACCCACTGCTTAAGCCTCAATAAAGCTTGCCTTGAGTGCTTCA
AGTAGTGTGTGCCCGTCTGTTGTGTGACTCTGGTAACTAGAGATCCCTCAGACCCTTTTAGTCAGTGTGG
AAAATCTCTAGCAGCATCTAGAATTAATTCCGTGTATTCTATAGTGTCACCTAAATCGTATGTGTATGAT
ACATAAGGTTATGTATTAATTGTAGCCGCGTTCTAACGACAATATGTACAAGCCTAATTGTGTAGCATCT
GGCTTACTGAAGCAGACCCTATCATCTCTCTCGTAAACTGCCGTCAGAGTCGGTTTGGTTGGACGAACCT
TCTGAGTTTCTGGTAACGCCGTCCCGCACCCGGAAATGGTCAGCGAACCAATCAGCAGGGTCATCGCTAG
CCAGATCCTCTACGCCGGACGCATCGTGGCCGGCATCACCGGCGCCACAGGTGCGGTTGCTGGCGCCTAT
ATCGCCGACATCACCGATGGGGAAGATCGGGCTCGCCACTTCGGGCTCATGAGCGCTTGTTTCGGCGTGG
GTATGGTGGCAGGCCCCGTGGCCGGGGGACTGTTGGGCGCCATCTCCTTGCATGCACCATTCCTTGCGGC
GGCGGTGCTCAACGGCCTCAACCTACTACTGGGCTGCTTCCTAATGCAGGAGTCGCATAAGGGAGAGCGT
CGAATGGTGCACTCTCAGTACAATCTGCTCTGATGCCGCATAGTTAAGCCAGCCCCGACACCCGCCAACA
CCCGCTGACGCGCCCTGACGGGCTTGTCTGCTCCCGGCATCCGCTTACAGACAAGCTGTGACCGTCTCCG
GGAGCTGCATGTGTCAGAGGTTTTCACCGTCATCACCGAAACGCGCGAGACGAAAGGGCCTCGTGATACG
CCTATTTTTATAGGTTAATGTCATGATAATAATGGTTTCTTAGACGTCAGGTGGCACTTTTCGGGGAAAT
GTGCGCGGAACCCCTATTTGTTTATTTTTCTAAATACATTCAAATATGTATCCGCTCATGAGACAATAAC
CCTGATAAATGCTTCAATAATATTGAAAAAGGAAGAGTATGAGTATTCAACATTTCCGTGTCGCCCTTAT
TCCCTTTTTTGCGGCATTTTGCCTTCCTGTTTTTGCTCACCCAGAAACGCTGGTGAAAGTAAAAGATGCT
GAAGATCAGTTGGGTGCACGAGTGGGTTACATCGAACTGGATCTCAACAGCGGTAAGATCCTTGAGAGTT
TTCGCCCCGAAGAACGTTTTCCAATGATGAGCACTTTTAAAGTTCTGCTATGTGGCGCGGTATTATCCCG
TATTGACGCCGGGCAAGAGCAACTCGGTCGCCGCATACACTATTCTCAGAATGACTTGGTTGAGTACTCA
CCAGTCACAGAAAAGCATCTTACGGATGGCATGACAGTAAGAGAATTATGCAGTGCTGCCATAACCATGA
GTGATAACACTGCGGCCAACTTACTTCTGACAACGATCGGAGGACCGAAGGAGCTAACCGCTTTTTTGCA
CAACATGGGGGATCATGTAACTCGCCTTGATCGTTGGGAACCGGAGCTGAATGAAGCCATACCAAACGAC
GAGCGTGACACCACGATGCCTGTAGCAATGGCAACAACGTTGCGCAAACTATTAACTGGCGAACTACTTA
CTCTAGCTTCCCGGCAACAATTAATAGACTGGATGGAGGCGGATAAAGTTGCAGGACCACTTCTGCGCTC
GGCCCTTCCGGCTGGCTGGTTTATTGCTGATAAATCTGGAGCCGGTGAGCGTGGGTCTCGCGGTATCATT
GCAGCACTGGGGCCAGATGGTAAGCCCTCCCGTATCGTAGTTATCTACACGACGGGGAGTCAGGCAACTA
TGGATGAACGAAATAGACAGATCGCTGAGATAGGTGCCTCACTGATTAAGCATTGGTAACTGTCAGACCA
AGTTTACTCATATATACTTTAGATTGATTTAAAACTTCATTTTTAATTTAAAAGGATCTAGGTGAAGATC
CTTTTTGATAATCTCATGACCAAAATCCCTTAACGTGAGTTTTCGTTCCACTGAGCGTCAGACCCCGTAG
AAAAGATCAAAGGATCTTCTTGAGATCCTTTTTTTCTGCGCGTAATCTGCTGCTTGCAAACAAAAAAACC
ACCGCTACCAGCGGTGGTTTGTTTGCCGGATCAAGAGCTACCAACTCTTTTTCCGAAGGTAACTGGCTTC
AGCAGAGCGCAGATACCAAATACTGTTCTTCTAGTGTAGCCGTAGTTAGGCCACCACTTCAAGAACTCTG
TAGCACCGCCTACATACCTCGCTCTGCTAATCCTGTTACCAGTGGCTGCTGCCAGTGGCGATAAGTCGTG
TCTTACCGGGTTGGACTCAAGACGATAGTTACCGGATAAGGCGCAGCGGTCGGGCTGAACGGGGGGTTCG
TGCACACAGCCCAGCTTGGAGCGAACGACCTACACCGAACTGAGATACCTACAGCGTGAGCTATGAGAAA
GCGCCACGCTTCCCGAAGGGAGAAAGGCGGACAGGTATCCGGTAAGCGGCAGGGTCGGAACAGGAGAGCG
CACGAGGGAGCTTCCAGGGGGAAACGCCTGGTATCTTTATAGTCCTGTCGGGTTTCGCCACCTCTGACTT
GAGCGTCGATTTTTGTGATGCTCGTCAGGGGGGCGGAGCCTATGGAAAAACGCCAGCAACGCGGCCTTTT
TACGGTTCCTGGCCTTTTGCTGGCCTTTTGCTCACATGTTCTTTCCTGCGTTATCCCCTGATTCTGTGGA
TAACCGTATTACCGCCTTTGAGTGAGCTGATACCGCTCGCCGCAGCCGAACGACCGAGCGCAGCGAGTCA
GTGAGCGAGGAAGCGGAAGAGCGCCCAATACGCAAACCGCCTCTCCCCGCGCGTTGGCCGATTCATTAAT
GCAGCTGTGGAATGTGTGTCAGTTAGGGTGTGGAAAGTCCCCAGGCTCCCCAGCAGGCAGAAGTATGCAA
AGCATGCATCTCAATTAGTCAGCAACCAGGTGTGGAAAGTCCCCAGGCTCCCCAGCAGGCAGAAGTATGC
AAAGCATGCATCTCAATTAGTCAGCAACCATAGTCCCGCCCCTAACTCCGCCCATCCCGCCCCTAACTCC
GCCCAGTTCCGCCCATTCTCCGCCCCATGGCTGACTAATTTTTTTTATTTATGCAGAGGCCGAGGCCGCC
TCGGCCTCTGAGCTATTCCAGAAGTAGTGAGGAGGCTTTTTTGGAGGCCTAGGCTTTTGCAAAAAGCTTG
GACACAAGACAGGCTTGCGAGATATGTTTGAGAATACCACTTTATCCCGCGTCAGGGAGAGGCAGTGCGT
AAAAAGACGCGGACTCATGTGAAATACTGGTTTTTAGTGCGCCAGATCTCTATAATCTCGCGCAACCTAT
TTTCCCCTCGAACACTTTTTAAGCCGTAGATAAACAGGCTGGGACACTTCACATGAGCGAAAAATACATC
GTCACCTGGGACATGTTGCAGATCCATGCACGTAAACTCGCAAGCCGACTGATGCCTTCTGAACAATGGA
AAGGCATTATTGCCGTAAGCCGTGGCGGTCTGTACCGGGTGCGTTACTGGCGCGTGAACTGGGTATTCGT
CATGTCGATACCGTTTGTATTTCCAGCTACGATCACGACAACCAGCGCGAGCTTAAAGTGCTGAAACGCG
CAGAAGGCGATGGCGAAGGCTTCATCGTTATTGATGACCTGGTGGATACCGGTGGTACTGCGGTTGCGAT
TCGTGAAATGTATCCAAAAGCGCACTTTGTCACCATCTTCGCAAAACCGGCTGGTCGTCCGCTGGTTGAT
GACTATGTTGTTGATATCCCGCAAGATACCTGGATTGAACAGCCGTGGGATATGGGCGTCGTATTCGTCC
CGCCAATCTCCGGTCGCTAATCTTTTCAACGCCTGGCACTGCCGGGCGTTGTTCTTTTTAACTTCAGGCG
GGTTACAATAGTTTCCAGTAAGTATTCTGGAGGCTGCATCCATGACACAGGCAAACCTGAGCGAAACCCT
GTTCAAACCCCGCTTTAAACATCCTGAAACCTCGACGCTAGTCCGCCGCTTTAATCACGGCGCACAACCG
CCTGTGCAGTCGGCCCTTGATGGTAAAACCATCCCTCACTGGTATCGCATGATTAACCGTCTGATGTGGA
TCTGGCGCGGCATTGACCCACGCGAAATCCTCGACGTCCAGGCACGTATTGTGATGAGCGATGCCGAACG
TACCGACGATGATTTATACGATACGGTGATTGGCTACCGTGGCGGCAACTGGATTTATGAGTGGGCCCCG
GATCTTTGTGAAGGAACCTTACTTCTGTGGTGTGACATAATTGGACAAACTACCTACAGAGATTTAAAGC
TCTAAGGTAAATATAAAATTTTTAAGTGTATAATGTGTTAAACTACTGATTCTAATTGTTTGTGTATTTT
AGATTCCAACCTATGGAACTGATGAATGGGAGCAGTGGTGGAATGCCTTTAATGAGGAAAACCTGTTTTG
CTCAGAAGAAATGCCATCTAGTGATGATGAGGCTACTGCTGACTCTCAACATTCTACTCCTCCAAAAAAG
AAGAGAAAGGTAGAAGACCCCAAGGACTTTCCTTCAGAATTGCTAAGTTTTTTGAGTCATGCTGTGTTTA
GTAATAGAACTCTTGCTTGCTTTGCTATTTACACCACAAAGGAAAAAGCTGCACTGCTATACAAGAAAAT
TATGGAAAAATATTCTGTAACCTTTATAAGTAGGCATAACAGTTATAATCATAACATACTGTTTTTTCTT
ACTCCACACAGGCATAGAGTGTCTGCTATTAATAACTATGCTCAAAAATTGTGTACCTTTAGCTTTTTAA
TTTGTAAAGGGGTTAATAAGGAATATTTGATGTATAGTGCCTTGACTAGAGATCATAATCAGCCATACCA
CATTTGTAGAGGTTTTACTTGCTTTAAAAAACCTCCCACACCTCCCCCTGAACCTGAAACATAAAATGAA
TGCAATTGTTGTTGTTAACTTGTTTATTGCAGCTTATAATGGTTACAAATAAAGCAATAGCATCACAAAT
TTCACAAATAAAGCATTTTTTTCACTGCATTCTAGTTGTGGTTTGTCCAAACTCATCAATGTATCTTATC
ATGTCTGGATCAACTGGATAACTCAAGCTAACCAAAATCATCCCAAACTTCCCACCCCATACCCTATTAC
CACTGCCAATTACCTGTGGTTTCATTTACTCTAAACCTGTGATTCCTCTGAATTATTTTCATTTTAAAGA
AATTGTATTTGTTAAATATGTACTACAAACTTAGTAGTTGGAAGGGCTAATTCACTCCCAAAGAAGACAA
GATATCCTTGATCTGTGGATCTACCACACACAAGGCTACTTCCCTGATTAGCAGAACTACACACCAGGGC
CAGGGGTCAGATATCCACTGACCTTTGGATGGTGCTACAAGCTAGTACCAGTTGAGCCAGATAAGGTAGA
AGAGGCCAATAAAGGAGAGAACACCAGCTTGTTACACCCTGTGAGCCTGCATGGGATGGATGACCCGGAG
AGAGAAGTGTTAGAGTGGAGGTTTGACAGCCGCCTAGCATTTCATCACGTGGCCCGAGAGCTGCATCCGG
AGTACTTCAAGAACTGCTGATATCGAGCTTGCTACAAGGGACTTTCCGCTGGGGACTTTCCAGGGAGGCG
TGGCCTGGGCGGGACTGGGGAGTGGCGAGCCCTCAGATCCTGCATATAAGCAGCTGCTTTTTGCCTGTAC
TGGGTCTCTCTGGTTAGACCAGATCTGAGCCTGGGAGCTCTCTGGCTAACTAGGGAACCCACTGCTTAAG
CCTCAATAAAGCTTGCCTTGAGTGCTTCAAGTAGTGTGTGCCCGTCTGTTGTGTGACTCTGGTAACTAGA
GATCCCTCAGACCCTTTTAGTCAGTGTGGAAAATCTCTAGCAGTGGCGCCCGAACAGGGACTTGAAAGCG
AAAGGGAAACCAGAGGAGCTCTCTCGACGCAGGACTCGGCTTGCTGAAGCGCGCACGGCAAGAGGCGAGG
GGCGGCGACTGGTGAGTACGCCAAAAATTTTGACTAGCGGAGGCTAGAAGGAGAGAGATGGGTGCGAGAG
CGTCAGTATTAAGCGGGGGAGAATTAGATCGCGATGGGAAAAAATTCGGTTAAGGCCAGGGGGAAAGAAA
AAATATAAATTAAAACATATAGTATGGGCAAGCAGGGAGCTAGAACGATTCGCAGTTAATCCTGGCCTGT
TAGAAACATCAGAAGGCTGTAGACAAATACTGGGACAGCTACAACCATCCCTTCAGACAGGATCAGAAGA
ACTTAGATCATTATATAATACAGTAGCAACCCTCTATTGTGTGCATCAAAGGATAGAGATAAAAGACACC
AAGGAAGCTTTAGACAAGATAGAGGAAGAGCAAAACAAAAGTAAGACCACCGCACAGCAAGCGGCCGGCC
GCTGATCTTCAGACCTGGAGGAGGAGATATGAGGGACAATTGGAGAAGTGAATTATATAAATATAAAGTA
GTAAAAATTGAACCATTAGGAGTAGCACCCACCAAGGCAAAGAGAAGAGTGGTGCAGAGAGAAAAAAGAG
CAGTGGGAATAGGAGCTTTGTTCCTTGGGTTCTTGGGAGCAGCAGGAAGCACTATGGGCGCAGCGTCAAT
GACGCTGACGGTACAGGCCAGACAATTATTGTCTGGTATAGTGCAGCAGCAGAACAATTTGCTGAGGGCT
ATTGAGGCGCAACAGCATCTGTTGCAACTCACAGTCTGGGGCATCAAGCAGCTCCAGGCAAGAATCCTGG
CTGTGGAAAGATACCTAAAGGATCAACAGCTCCTGGGGATTTGGGGTTGCTCTGGAAAACTCATTTGCAC
CACTGCTGTGCCTTGGAATGCTAGTTGGAGTAATAAATCTCTGGAACAGATTTGGAATCACACGACCTGG
ATGGAGTGGGACAGAGAAATTAACAATTACACAAGCTTAATACACTCCTTAATTGAAGAATCGCAAAACC
AGCAAGAAAAGAATGAACAAGAATTATTGGAATTAGATAAATGGGCAAGTTTGTGGAATTGGTTTAACAT
AACAAATTGGCTGTGGTATATAAAATTATTCATAATGATAGTAGGAGGCTTGGTAGGTTTAAGAATAGTT
TTTGCTGTACTTTCTATAGTGAATAGAGTTAGGCAGGGATATTCACCATTATCGTTTCAGACCCACCTCC
CAACCCCGAGGGGACCCGACAGGCCCGAAGGAATAGAAGAAGAAGGTGGAGAGAGAGACAGAGACAGATC
CATTCGATTAGTGAACGGATCTCGACGGTATCGCCAAATGGCAGTATTCATCCACAATTTTAAAAGAAAA
GGGGGGATTGGGGGGTACAGTGCAGGGGAAAGAATAGTAGACATAATAGCAACAGACATACAAACTAAAG
AATTACAAAAACAAATTACAAAAATTCAAAATTTTCGGGTTTATTACAGGGACAGCAGAGATCCAGTTTG
GATCGATAAGCTTGATATCGAATTCCCGTGGAATTATCACCTCGAGTTTACTCCCTATCAGTGATAGAGA
ACGTATGAAGAGTTTACTCCCTATCAGTGATAGAGAACGTATGCAGACTTTACTCCCTATCAGTGATAGA
GAACGTATAAGGAGTTTACTCCCTATCAGTGATAGAGAACGTATGACCAGTTTACTCCCTATCAGTGATA
GAGAACGTATCTACAGTTTACTCCCTATCAGTGATAGAGAACGTATATCCAGTTTACTCCCTATCAGTGA
TAGAGAACGTATAAGCTTTGCTTATGTAAACCAGGGCGCCTATAAAAGAGTGCTGATTTTTTGAGTAAAC
TTCAATTCCACAACACTTTTGTCTTATACCAACTTTCCGTACCACTTCCTACCCTCGTAAAGAATTCCCG
TATACACCGGTGCAATTCTCACGCGTGCCGCCACCATGGGCGTTAAAGTCCTTTTCGCCCTGATCTGCAT
TGCCGTCGCAGAGGCCGTTTCTAAGGGTGAAGAATTGTTCACCGGAGTTGTGCCCATCCTGGTTGAGCTG
GACGGAGACGTTAACGGACACAAGTTCTCAGTGAGCGGCGAAGGAGAGGGCGACGCTACGTACGGTAAAC
TGACGTTGAAGTTCATCTGTACAACAGGAAAGCTGCCAGTGCCCTGGCCTACACTCGTGACCACCCTCAC
CTACGGAGTCCAGTGCTTCTCCCGGTACCCCGACCACATGAAACAGCACGATTTCTTCAAGTCCGCGATG
CCTGAGGGCTATGTTCAGGAACGCACCATATTCTTCAAGGACGACGGTAACTATAAAACCAGGGCTGAAG
TTAAGTTCGAGGGGGACACGTTGGTAAATAGAATTGAGTTGAAAGGAATCGATTTCAAAGAAGACGGCAA
TATTTTGGGCCACAAGCTGGAGTACAACTACAACAGCCACAACGTGTATATTATGGCTGATAAGCAGAAG
AACGGCATCAAGGTGAACTTCAAAATCCGACACAATATCGAGGATGGCTCTGTGCAACTGGCCGACCATT
ACCAGCAAAACACGCCTATCGGCGACGGTCCGGTTTTGCTGCCAGATAACCACTACCTCTCCACGCAATC
AGCCCTCTCCAAGGATCCTAACGAAAAAAGAGACCATATGGTTCTGCTTGAATTCGTGACGGCTGCTGGG
ATCACCCTGGGAATGGATGAGCTGTATAAGGCCAGCGGCAGCGGCGCCACAAACTTCTCTCTGCTAAAGC
AAGCAGGTGATGTTGAAGAAAACCCCGGGCCTCATATGGTGGATCCAAAAAAGAAGAGAAAGGTAGATCC
AAAGAAGAAAAGGAAGGTTGGCAGCGGCTCCGCTCGGGACCCTCAACCTTTCTTCCCTCCTCTGTATCTC
GGAGGACCAGAGATCACTACTGAGAACTGCGAGCGGGAACCTATACATATACCAGGTTCTATTCAACCTC
ATGGAGCACTGCTCACAGCCGATGGACATTCTGGCGAGGTGCTGCAAGTTTCACTCAACGCAGCCACTTT
CCTGGGCCAGGAACCAACTGTTCTGCGGGGACAGACCCTGGCAGCCCTGCTGCCAGACCAGTGGCCTGCT
CTGCAGACTGCCCTGCCTCCAGGCTGCCAGGACGCCCTGCAGTATCGCGCCACCCTGGATTGGCCCGCCG
CCGGACACCTGAGCCTGACCGTGCATAGGGTGGCCGAGCTGCTGATTCTGGAATTCGAGCCTACTGAGGC
ATGGGACTCTATTGGACCCCACGCTCTGAGAAATGCAATGTTCGCTCTGGAGAGTGCTCCTAATCTCCGG
GCACTGGCTGAAGTCGCAACCCAAACAGTCCGGGAACTGTCAGGTTTCGACCGGGTGATGCTGTACAAGT
TTGCACCAGACGCAACAGGAGAGGTTATTGCCGAAGCAAGGCGCGAGGGCATGCAGGCTTACCTCGGGCA
TAGGTTTCCCGCATCCACCACCCCTGCACAAGCTAGGGCCCTCTACACAAGACACCTGCTCCGGCTGACC
GCAGACACCAGGGCTGCAGCAGTGCCCCTCGACCCCGTGCTGAATCCCCAGACAAATGCTCCTACACCTC
TGGGCGGAGCTGTCCTCAGAGCTACATCCCCAATGCACATGCAGTACCTGAGGAATATGGGAGTGGGCTC
CTCCCTGAGCGTCAGCGTCGTGGTCGGCGGCCAGCTGTGGGGACTGATTGTCTGCCACCATCAGACACCC
TACGTGCTGCCACCCGATCTGCGGACCACCCTGGAGTATCTGGGGAGGCTCCTGTCCCTGCAGGTGCAGA
GGAAAGAAGCCTGATTAATTAAGGCCGCAACTCCCACCTGCAACATGCGTGACTGACTGAGGCCGCGACT
CTAGAGTCGACCTGCAGGCATGCAAGCTTGATATCAAGCTTATCGATAATCAACCTCTGGATTACAAAAT
TTGTGAAAGATTGACTGGTATTCTTAACTATGTTGCTCCTTTTACGCTATGTGGATACGCTGCTTTAATG
CCTTTGTATCATGCTATTGCTTCCCGTATGGCTTTCATTTTCTCCTCCTTGTATAAATCCTGGTTGCTGT
CTCTTTATGAGGAGTTGTGGCCCGTTGTCAGGCAACGTGGCGTGGTGTGCACTGTGTTTGCTGACGCAAC
CCCCACTGGTTGGGGCATTGCCACCACCTGTCAGCTCCTTTCCGGGACTTTCGCTTTCCCCCTCCCTATT
GCCACGGCGGAACTCATCGCCGCCTGCCTTGCCCGCTGCTGGACAGGGGCTCGGCTGTTGGGCACTGACA
ATTCCGTGGTGTTGTCGGGGAAATCATCGTCCTTTCCTTGGCTGCTCGCCTGTGTTGCCACCTGGATTCT
GCGCGGGACGTCCTTCTGCTACGTCCCTTCGGCCCTCAATCCAGCGGACCTTCCTTCCCGCGGCCTGCTG
CCGGCTCTGCGGCCTCTTCCGCGTCTTCGCCTTCGCCCTCAGACGAGTCGGATCTC
Features (pLannotate 1.2.2; 35 found; start..end, strand, type, name):
     21..43      +  misc_feature   MCS (fragment): pBluescript multiple cloning site
     60..128     +  CDS            nef (fragment): NEF_HV1Z2 - Experimental evidence at protein level: Swiss-Prot protein existence level 1. Extracellular Nef protein targets CD4(+) T-lymphocytes for apoptosis by interacting with CXCR4 surface receptors. From Human immunodeficiency virus type 1 group M subtype D (isolate Z2/CDC-Z34) (HIV-1).
    130..363     +  LTR            3' LTR (ΔU3): self-inactivating 3' long terminal repeat (LTR) from HIV-1
    388..406     -  promoter       SP6 promoter: promoter for bacteriophage SP6 RNA polymerase
    634..913     +  CDS            TcR (fragment): tetracycline efflux protein; tet; confers resistance to tetracycline
    914..962     -  misc_feature   bom (fragment): basis of mobility region from pBR322
   1064..1099    -  CDS            rop (fragment): Rop protein, which maintains plasmids at low copy number; rop
   1194..1298    +  promoter       AmpR promoter: bla
   1299..2159    +  CDS            AmpR: β-lactamase; bla; confers resistance to ampicillin, carbenicillin, and related antibiotics
   2330..2918    +  rep_origin     ori: high-copy-number ColE1/pMB1/pBR322/pUC origin of replication
   3101..3157    +  CDS            lacI (fragment): lac repressor; lacI; The lac repressor binds to the lac operator to inhibit transcription in E. coli. This inhibition can be relieved by adding lactose or isopropyl-β-D-thiogalactopyranoside (IPTG).
   3164..3493    +  promoter       SV40 promoter: SV40 enhancer and early promoter
   3693..3812    +  CDS            gpt (fragment): XGPT_ECOLI - Also known as gpp, gxu. Experimental evidence at protein level: Swiss-Prot protein existence level 1. Purine salvage pathway enzyme that catalyzes the transfer of the ribosyl-5-phosphate group from 5-phospho-alpha-D-ribose 1- diphosphate (PRPP) to the N9 position of the 6-oxopurines guanine and xanthine to form the corresponding ribonucleotides GMP (guanosine 5'- monophosphate) and XMP (xanthosine 5'-monophosphate), with the release of PPi. To a lesser extent, also acts on hypoxanthine (PubMed:9100006, PubMed:3886014). Does not ribophosphorylate adenine (PubMed:3886014). From Esch
   3812..4147    +  CDS            gpt (fragment): XGPT_ECOLI - Also known as gpp, gxu. Experimental evidence at protein level: Swiss-Prot protein existence level 1. Purine salvage pathway enzyme that catalyzes the transfer of the ribosyl-5-phosphate group from 5-phospho-alpha-D-ribose 1- diphosphate (PRPP) to the N9 position of the 6-oxopurines guanine and xanthine to form the corresponding ribonucleotides GMP (guanosine 5'- monophosphate) and XMP (xanthosine 5'-monophosphate), with the release of PPi. To a lesser extent, also acts on hypoxanthine (PubMed:9100006, PubMed:3886014). Does not ribophosphorylate adenine (PubMed:3886014). From Esch
   4242..4547    +  CDS            frsA (fragment): FRSA_ECOLI - Also known as yafA. Experimental evidence at protein level: Swiss-Prot protein existence level 1. Catalyzes the hydrolysis of esters (PubMed:15808744). Displays esterase activity toward pNP-butyrate (PubMed:15808744). May stimulate mixed-acid fermentation by acting as a fermentation/respiration switch that down-regulates respiration and up- regulates fermentation rates (PubMed:15169777). From Escherichia coli (strain K12).
   4551..4625    +  CDS            small t antigen (fragment): SV40 (simian virus 40) small t antigen
   4627..4692    +  intron         small t intron: SV40 (simian virus 40) small t antigen intron
   4822..4842    +  CDS            SV40 NLS: nuclear localization signal of SV40 (simian virus 40) large T antigen
   5161..5244    +  CDS            large T antigen (fragment): large T antigen from SV40 (simian virus 40)
   5267..5401    +  polyA_signal   SV40 poly(A) signal: SV40 polyadenylation signal
   5568..5897    +  CDS            nef (fragment): NEF_HV1BR - Experimental evidence at protein level: Swiss-Prot protein existence level 1. Extracellular Nef protein targets CD4(+) T-lymphocytes for apoptosis by interacting with CXCR4 surface receptors (PubMed:14990729). From Human immunodeficiency virus type 1 group M subtype B (isolate BRU/LAI) (HIV-1).
   5945..6202    +  LTR            5' LTR (truncated): truncated 5' long terminal repeat (LTR) from HIV-1
   6249..6374    +  misc_feature   HIV-1 Ψ: packaging signal of human immunodeficiency virus type 1
   6358..6696    +  CDS            HIV-1 gag (fragment): gag protein from human immunodeficiency virus 1; gag
   6871..7104    +  misc_feature   RRE: The Rev response element (RRE) of HIV-1 allows for Rev-dependent mRNA export from the nucleus to the cytoplasm.
   7481..7581    +  CDS            Rev (fragment): human immunodeficiency virus 1 (HIV-1) Rev protein; rev; enhances nuclear export of unspliced and incompletely spliced viral mRNAs
   7618..7735    +  misc_feature   cPPT/CTS: central polypurine tract and central termination sequence of HIV-1
   7772..7796    -  misc_feature   MCS (fragment): pBluescript multiple cloning site
   7814..8181    +  promoter       TRE3GS promoter: 3rd-generation Tet-responsive promoter that can be activated by binding of Tet-On® 3G, modified to eliminate binding sites for endogenous mammalian transcription factors
   8277..8990    +  CDS            EGFP: EGFP is a basic (constitutively fluorescent) green fluorescent protein published in 1996, derived from Aequorea victoria. It is reported to be a rapidly-maturing weak dimer with moderate acid sensitivity.
   9075..9095    +  CDS            SV40 NLS: nuclear localization signal of SV40 (simian virus 40) large T antigen
   9132..10094   +  CDS            IFP2.0: bacteriophytochrome-based monomeric infrared fluorescent protein (Yu et al., 2014)
  10149..10179   +  misc_feature   MCS (fragment): pUC18/19 multiple cloning site
  10180..10198   +  misc_feature   MCS (fragment): pBluescript multiple cloning site
  10198..20      +  misc_feature   WPRE (across the origin): woodchuck hepatitis virus posttranscriptional regulatory element
