[The description below was written by a language model from this plasmid's Addgene catalogue record and pLannotate feature annotations shown in this document.]
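Description:
pHR_TRE3GS-->GssGFP-P2A-NLSIFP is a lentiviral transfer vector built on the pHR backbone for inducible expression of a two-reporter cassette in mammalian cells. In bacteria it is maintained through a high-copy ColE1/pUC-type origin and selected with ampicillin via the bla gene. The backbone also carries leftovers of older cloning vectors, including fragments of TcR, rop, bom and lacI, and an SV40 promoter followed by fragmentary gpt, SV40 small t intron and SV40 poly(A) sequences. These lie outside the LTR-flanked region and are not part of the packaged genome.

The viral portion runs from a truncated HIV-1 5' LTR through the Ψ packaging signal with a partial gag sequence, the Rev response element for Rev-dependent nuclear export of the genomic RNA, and the cPPT/CTS. It ends after a WPRE, which enhances transcript expression, in a ΔU3 self-inactivating 3' LTR. The vector encodes no functional viral genes, so particle production depends on packaging and envelope functions supplied in trans.

The payload is driven by the TRE3GS promoter, a third-generation Tet-responsive promoter with low basal activity that fires only when a Tet-type transactivator binds. The transactivator is not annotated on this plasmid and must come from elsewhere. The promoter drives EGFP, then an SV40 NLS fused to the infrared fluorescent protein IFP2.0. The construct name indicates a P2A self-cleaving peptide between the two, so they would be made as separate proteins from one transcript. The "Gss" prefix and the unannotated stretch upstream of EGFP may indicate a signal sequence for GFP secretion, but the record does not define it. The associated publication concerns synthetic morphogen systems for multicellular patterning, consistent with inducible GFP production alongside a nuclear infrared marker that identifies the expressing cells.
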