Addgene plasmid #162235: pHR_TRE3GS-->GssGFP-P2A-NLSIFP
Purpose: Lentiviral vector for the expression of TRE3GS-->GssGFP-P2A-NLSIFP in mammalian cells
Depositing lab: Wendell Lim. Depositing organization: University of California, San Francisco (UCSF). Publication: Engineering synthetic morphogen systems that can program multicellular patterning. Toda S, McKeithan WL, Hakkinen TJ, Lopez P, Klein OD, Lim WA. Science. 2020 Oct 16;370(6514):327-331. doi: 10.1126/science.abc0033. PubMed 33060357.
Backbone
  Vector backbone: pHR
  Vector type: Mammalian Expression, Lentiviral
Growth in bacteria
  Bacterial resistance: Ampicillin, 100 μg/mL
  Growth temperature: 37°C
  Growth strain: NEB Stable
  Copy number: High Copy
Gene/Insert
  Gene/Insert name: GFP - IFP
Terms and licenses: Academic/Nonprofit Terms; Industry Terms: Not Available to Industry
How to cite: pHR_TRE3GS-->GssGFP-P2A-NLSIFP was a gift from Wendell Lim (Addgene plasmid # 162235 ; http://n2t.net/addgene:162235 ; RRID:Addgene_162235)
